>Addgene plasmid #145151 | pcDNA3-sACE2v4 | addgene full sequence | sequence record 292588 | Addgene NGS Result
CGCTGAGTAGTGCGCGAGCAAAATTTAAGCTACAACAAGGCAAGGCTTGACCGACAATTGCATGAAGAAT
CTGCTTAGGGTTAGGCGTTTTGCGCTGCTTCGCGATGTACGGGCCAGATATACGCGTTGACATTGATTAT
TGACTAGTTATTAATAGTAATCAATTACGGGGTCATTAGTTCATAGCCCATATATGGAGTTCCGCGTTAC
ATAACTTACGGTAAATGGCCCGCCTGGCTGACCGCCCAACGACCCCCGCCCATTGACGTCAATAATGACG
TATGTTCCCATAGTAACGCCAATAGGGACTTTCCATTGACGTCAATGGGTGGAGTATTTACGGTAAACTG
CCCACTTGGCAGTACATCAAGTGTATCATATGCCAAGTACGCCCCCTATTGACGTCAATGACGGTAAATG
GCCCGCCTGGCATTATGCCCAGTACATGACCTTATGGGACTTTCCTACTTGGCAGTACATCTACGTATTA
GTCATCGCTATTACCATGGTGATGCGGTTTTGGCAGTACATCAATGGGCGTGGATAGCGGTTTGACTCAC
GGGGATTTCCAAGTCTCCACCCCATTGACGTCAATGGGAGTTTGTTTTGGCACCAAAATCAACGGGACTT
TCCAAAATGTCGTAACAACTCCGCCCCATTGACGCAAATGGGCGGTAGGCGTGTACGGTGGGAGGTCTAT
ATAAGCAGAGCTCTCTGGCTAACTAGAGAACCCACTGCTTACTGGCTTATCGAAATTAATACGACTCACT
ATAGGGAGACCCAAGCTGGCTAGCGCCACCATGTCAAGCTCTTCCTGGCTCCTTCTCAGCCTTGTTGCTG
TAACTGCTGCTCAGTCCACCATTGAGGAACAGGCCAAGACATTTTTGGACAAGTTTAACGCCGAAGCCGA
AGACCTGTTCTATCAAAGTTCACTTGCTTCTTGGAATTATAACACCAATATTACTGAAGAGAATGTCCAA
AACATGAATAATGCTGGGGACAAATGGTCTGCCTTTTTAAAGGAACAGTCCACAACTGCCCAAATGTATC
CACTACAAGAAATTCAGAATCTCACAGTCAAGCTTCAGCTGCAGGCTCTTCAGCAAAATGGGTCTTCAGT
GCTCTCAGAAGACAAGAGCAAACGGTTGAACACAATTCTAAATACAATGAGCACCATCTACAGTACTGGA
AAAGTTTGTAACCCAGATAATCCACAAGAATGCTTATTACTTGAACCAGGTTTGAATGAAATAATGGCAA
ACAGTTTAGACTACAATGAGAGGCTCTGGGCTTGGGAAAGCTGGAGATCTGAGGTCGGCAAGCAGCTGAG
GCCATTATATGAAGAGTATGTGGTCTTGAAAAATGAGATGGCAAGAGCAAATCATTATGAGGACTATGGG
GATTATTGGAGAGGAGACTATGAAGTAAATGGGGTAGATGGCTATGACTACAGCCGCGGCCAGTTGATTG
AAGATGTGGAACATACCTTTGAAGAGATTAAACCATTATATGAACATCTTCATGCCTATGTGAGGGCAAA
GTTGATGAATGCCTATCCTTCCTATATCAGTCCAATTGGATGCCTCCCTGCTCATTTGCTTGGTGATATG
TGGGGTAGATTTTGGACAAATCTGTACTCTTTGACAGTTCCCTTTGGACAGAAACCAAACATAGATGTTA
CTGATGCAATGGTGGACCAGGCCTGGGATGCACAGAGAATATTCAAGGAGGCCGAGAAGTTCTTTGTATC
TGTTGGTCTTCCTAATATGACTCAAGGATTCTGGGAATATTCCATGCTAACGGACCCAGGAAATGTTCAG
AAAGCAGTCTGCCATCCCACAGCTTGGGACCTGGGGAAGGGCGACTTCAGGATTCTTATGTGCACAAAGG
TGACAATGGACGACTTCCTGACAGCTCATCATGAGATGGGGCATATCCAGTATGATATGGCATATCTTGC
ACAACCTTTTCTGCTAAGAAATGGAGCTAATGAAGGATTCCATGAAGCTGTTGGGGAAATCATGTCACTT
TCTGCAGCCACACCTAAGCATTTAAAATCCATTGGTCTTCTGTCACCCGATTTTCAAGAAGACAATGAAA
CAGAAATAAACTTCCTGCTCAAACAAGCACTCACGATTGTTGGGACTCTGCCATTTACTTACATGTTAGA
GAAGTGGAGGTGGATGGTCTTTAAAGGGGAAATTCCCAAAGACCAGTGGATGAAAAAGTGGTGGGAGATG
AAGCGAGAGATAGTTGGGGTGGTGGAACCTGTGCCCCATGATGAAACATACTGTGACCCCGCATCTCTGT
TCCATGTTTCTAATGATTACTCATTCATTCGATATTACACAAGGACCCTTTACCAATTCCAGTTTCAAGA
AGCACTTTGTCAAGCAGCTAAACATGAAGGCCCTCTGCACAAATGTGACATCTCAAACTCTACAGAAGCT
GGACAGAAACTGTTCAATATGCTGAGGCTTGGAAAATCAGAACCCTGGACCCTAGCATTGGAAAATGTTG
TAGGAGCAAAGAACATGAATGTAAGGCCACTGCTCAACTACTTTGAGCCCTTATTTACCTGGCTGAAAGA
CCAGAACAAGAATTCTTTTGTGGGATGGAGTACCGACTGGAGTCCATATGCAGACGGATCCTGATAACTC
GAGTCTAGAGGGCCCGTTTAAACCCGCTGATCAGCCTCGACTGTGCCTTCTAGTTGCCAGCCATCTGTTG
TTTGCCCCTCCCCCGTGCCTTCCTTGACCCTGGAAGGTGCCACTCCCACTGTCCTTTCCTAATAAAATGA
GGAAATTGCATCGCATTGTCTGAGTAGGTGTCATTCTATTCTGGGGGGTGGGGTGGGGCAGGACAGCAAG
GGGGAGGATTGGGAAGACAATAGCAGGCATGCTGGGGATGCGGTGGGCTCTATGGCTTCTGAGGCGGAAA
GAACCAGCTGGGGCTCTAGGGGGTATCCCC
[124 nt withheld, positions 2971-3094]
C
[91 nt withheld, positions 3096-3186]
A
[49 nt withheld, positions 3188-3236]
CCTTTGACGTTGGAGTCCACGTTCTTT
[37 nt withheld, positions 3264-3300]
ACCCTATCTCGGTCTATTCTTTTGATTTATAAGGGATTTTGCCGATTTCGGCCTATTGGTTAAAAAATGA
GCTGATTTAACAAAAATTTAACGCGAATTAATTCTGTGGAATGTGTGTCAGTTAGGGTGTGGAAAGTCCC
CAGGCTCCCCAGCAGGCAGAAGTATGCAAAGCATGCATCTCAATTAGTCAGCAACCAGGTGTGGAAAGTC
CCCAGGCTCCCCAGCAGGCAGAAGTATGCAAAGCATGCATCTCAATTAGTCAGCAACCATAGTCCCGCCC
CTAACTCCGCCCATCCCGCCCCTAACTCCGCCCAGTTCCGCCCATTCTCCGCCCCATGGCTGACTAATTT
TTTTTATTTATGCAGAGGCCGAGGCCGCCTCTGCCTCTGAGCTATTCCAGAAGTAGTGAGGAGGCTTTTT
TGGAGGCCTAGGCTTTTGCAAAAAGCTCCCGGGAGCTTGTATATCCATTTTCGGATCTGATCAAGAGACA
GGATGAGGATCGTTTCGCATGATTGAACAAGATGGATTGCACGCAGGTTCTCCGGCCGCTTGGGTGGAGA
GGCTATTCGGCTATGACTGGGCACAACAGACAATCGGCTGCTCTGATGCCGCCGTGTTCCGGCTGTCAGC
GCAGGGGCGCCCGGTTCTTTTTGTCAAGACCGACCTGTCCGGTGCCCTGAATGAACTGCAGGACGAGGCA
GCGCGGCTATCGTGGCTGGCCACGACGGGCGTTCCTTGCGCAGCTGTGCTCGACGTTGTCACTGAAGCGG
GAAGGGACTGGCTGCTATTGGGCGAAGTGCCGGGGCAGGATCTCCTGTCATCTCACCTTGCTCCTGCCGA
GAAAGTATCCATCATGGCTGATGCAATGCGGCGGCTGCATACGCTTGATCCGGCTACCTGCCCATTCGAC
CACCAAGCGAAACATCGCATCGAGCGAGCACGTACTCGGATGGAAGCCGGTCTTGTCGATCAGGATGATC
TGGACGAAGAGCATCAGGGGCTCGCGCCAGCCGAACTGTTCGCCAGGCTCAAGGCGCGCATGCCCGACGG
CGAGGATCTCGTCGTGACCCATGGCGATGCCTGCTTGCCGAATATCATGGTGGAAAATGGCCGCTTTTCT
GGATTCATCGACTGTGGCCGGCTGGGTGTGGCGGACCGCTATCAGGACATAGCGTTGGCTACCCGTGATA
TTGCTGAAGAGCTTGGCGGCGAATGGGCTGACCGCTTCCTCGTGCTTTACGGTATCGCCGCTCCCGATTC
GCAGCGCATCGCCTTCTATCGCCTTCTTGACGAGTTCTTCTGAGCGGGACTCTGGGGTTCGAAATGACCG
ACCAAGCGACGCCCAACCTGCCATCACGAGATTTCGATTCCACCGCCGCCTTCTATGAAAGGTTGGGCTT
CGGAATCGTTTTCCGGGACGCCGGCTGGATGATCCTCCAGCGCGGGGATCTCATGCTGGAGTTCTTCGCC
CACCCCAACTTGTTTATTGCAGCTTATAATGGTTACAAATAAAGCAATAGCATCACAAATTTCACAAATA
AAGCATTTTTTTCACTGCATTCTAGTTGTGGTTTGTCCAAACTCATCAATGTATCTTATCATGTCTGTAT
ACCGTCGACCTCTAGCTAGAGCTTGGCGTAATCATGGTCATAGCTGTTTCCTGTGTGAAATTGTTATCCG
CTCACAATTCCACACAACATACGAGCCGGAAGCATAAAGTGTAAAGCCTGGGGTGCCTAATGAGTGAGCT
AACTCACATTAATTGCGTTGCGCTCACTGCCCGCTTTCCAGTCGGGAAACCTGTCGTGCCAGCTGCATTA
ATGAATCGGCCAACGCGCGGGGAGAGGCGGTTTGCGTATTGGGCGCTCTTCCGCTTCCTCGCTCACTGAC
TCGCTGCGCTCGGTCGTTCGGCTGCGGCGAGCGGTATCAGCTCACTCAAAGGCGGTAATACGGTTATCCA
CAGAATCAGGGGATAACGCAGGAAAGAACATGTGAGCAAAAGGCCAGCAAAAGGCCAGGAACCGTAAAAA
GGCCGCGTTGCTGGCGTTTTTCCATAGGCTCCGCCCCCCTGACGAGCATCACAAAAATCGACGCTCAAGT
CAGAGGTGGCGAAACCCGACAGGACTATAAAGATACCAGGCGTTTCCCCCTGGAAGCTCCCTCGTGCGCT
CTCCTGTTCCGACCCTGCCGCTTACCGGATACCTGTCCGCCTTTCTCCCTTCGGGAAGCGTGGCGCTTTC
TCATAGCTCACGCTGTAGGTATCTCAGTTCGGTGTAGGTCGTTCGCTCCAAGCTGGGCTGTGTGCACGAA
CCCCCCGTTCAGCCCGACCGCTGCGCCTTATCCGGTAACTATCGTCTTGAGTCCAACCCGGTAAGACACG
ACTTATCGCCACTGGCAGCAGCCACTGGTAACAGGATTAGCAGAGCGAGGTATGTAGGCGGTGCTACAGA
GTTCTTGAAGTGGTGGCCTAACTACGGCTACACTAGAAGAACAGTATTTGGTATCTGCGCTCTGCTGAAG
CCAGTTACCTTCGGAAAAAGAGTTGGTAGCTCTTGATCCGGCAAACAAACCACCGCTGGTAGCGGTGGTT
TTTTTGTTTGCAAGCAGCAGATTACGCGCAGAAAAAAAGGATCTCAAGAAGATCCTTTGATCTTTTCTAC
GGGGTCTGACGCTCAGTGGAACGAAAACTCACGTTAAGGGATTTTGGTCATGAGATTATCAAAAAGGATC
TTCACCTAGATCCTTTTAAATTAAAAATGAAGTTTTAAATCAATCTAAAGTATATATGAGTAAACTTGGT
CTGACAGTTACCAATGCTTAATCAGTGAGGCACCTATCTCAGCGATCTGTCTATTTCGTTCATCCATAGT
TGCCTGACTCCCCGTCGTGTAGATAACTACGATACGGGAGGGCTTACCATCTGGCCCCAGTGCTGCAATG
ATACCGCGAGACCCACGCTCACCGGCTCCAGATTTATCAGCAATAAACCAGCCAGCCGGAAGGGCCGAGC
GCAGAAGTGGTCCTGCAACTTTATCCGCCTCCATCCAGTCTATTAATTGTTGCCGGGAAGCTAGAGTAAG
TAGTTCGCCAGTTAATAGTTTGCGCAACGTTGTTGCCATTGCTACAGGCATCGTGGTGTCACGCTCGTCG
TTTGGTATGGCTTCATTCAGCTCCGGTTCCCAACGATCAAGGCGAGTTACATGATCCCCCATGTTGTGCA
AAAAAGCGGTTAGCTCCTTCGGTCCTCCGATCGTTGTCAGAAGTAAGTTGGCCGCAGTGTTATCACTCAT
GGTTATGGCAGCACTGCATAATTCTCTTACTGTCATGCCATCCGTAAGATGCTTTTCTGTGACTGGTGAG
TACTCAACCAAGTCATTCTGAGAATAGTGTATGCGGCGACCGAGTTGCTCTTGCCCGGCGTCAATACGGG
ATAATACCGCGCCACATAGCAGAACTTTAAAAGTGCTCATCATTGGAAAACGTTCTTCGGGGCGAAAACT
CTCAAGGATCTTACCGCTGTTGAGATCCAGTTCGATGTAACCCACTCGTGCACCCAACTGATCTTCAGCA
TCTTTTACTTTCACCAGCGTTTCTGGGTGAGCAAAAACAGGAAGGCAAAATGCCGCAAAAAAGGGAATAA
GGGCGACACGGAAATGTTGAATACTCATACTCTTCCTTTTTCAATATTATTGAAGCATTTATCAGGGTTA
TTGTCTCATGAGCGGATACATATTTGAATGTATTTAGAAAAATAAACAAATAGGGGTTCCGCGCACATTT
CCCCGAAAAGTGCCACCTGACGTCGACGGATCGGGAGATCTCCCGATCCCCTATGGTGCACTCTCAGTAC
AATCTGCTCTGATGCCGCATAGTTAAGCCAGTATCTGCTCCCTGCTTGTGTGTTGGAGGT
Features (pLannotate 1.2.2; 20 found; start..end, strand, type, name):
    129..508     +  enhancer       CMV enhancer: human cytomegalovirus immediate early enhancer
    509..712     +  promoter       CMV promoter: human cytomegalovirus (CMV) immediate early promoter
    708..741     +  LTR            5' LTR (truncated) (fragment): truncated 5' long terminal repeat (LTR) from HIV-1
    757..775     +  promoter       T7 promoter: promoter for bacteriophage T7 RNA polymerase
    801..2651    +  CDS            ACE2 (fragment): ACE2_HUMAN - Experimental evidence at protein level: Swiss-Prot protein existence level 1. [Isoform 2]: (Microbial infection) Non-functional as a receptor for human coronavirus SARS-CoV-2. From Homo sapiens (Human).
   2701..2925    +  polyA_signal   bGH poly(A) signal: bovine growth hormone polyadenylation signal
   2929..2950    +  promoter       SV40 promoter (fragment): SV40 enhancer and early promoter
   2971..3399    +  rep_origin     f1 ori (sequence partly withheld): f1 bacteriophage origin of replication; arrow indicates direction of (+) strand synthesis
   3413..3742    +  promoter       SV40 promoter: SV40 enhancer and early promoter
   3809..4600    +  CDS            neo: KKA2_KLEPN - Also known as kan, nptII. Experimental evidence at protein level: Swiss-Prot protein existence level 1. Resistance to kanamycin, neomycin, paromomycin, ribostamycin, butirosin and gentamicin B. From Klebsiella pneumoniae.
   4624..4782    +  CDS            ble (fragment): BLE_KLEPN - Experimental evidence at protein level: Swiss-Prot protein existence level 1. Binding protein with a strong affinity to the bleomycin family of antibiotics. Binds to CL990; an antimitotic-antibiotic compound. From Klebsiella pneumoniae.
   4777..4898    +  polyA_signal   SV40 poly(A) signal: SV40 polyadenylation signal
   4971..4987    -  protein_bind   lac operator: The lac repressor binds to the lac operator to inhibit transcription in E. coli. This inhibition can be relieved by adding lactose or isopropyl-β-D-thiogalactopyranoside (IPTG). lac repressor encoded by lacI
   4995..5025    -  promoter       lac promoter: promoter for the E. coli lac operon
   5040..5061    -  protein_bind   CAP binding site: CAP binding activates transcription in the presence of cAMP. E. coli catabolite activator protein
   5074..5166    -  CDS            lacI (fragment): lac repressor; lacI; The lac repressor binds to the lac operator to inhibit transcription in E. coli. This inhibition can be relieved by adding lactose or isopropyl-β-D-thiogalactopyranoside (IPTG).
   5349..5937    -  rep_origin     ori: high-copy-number ColE1/pMB1/pBR322/pUC origin of replication
   6108..6968    -  CDS            AmpR: β-lactamase; bla; confers resistance to ampicillin, carbenicillin, and related antibiotics
   6969..7073    -  promoter       AmpR promoter: bla
   7132..7184    -  misc_feature   bom (fragment): basis of mobility region from pBR322
