[The description below was written by a language model from this plasmid's Addgene catalogue record and pLannotate feature annotations shown in this document.]
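Description:
pcDNA3-sACE2v4 is a mammalian expression plasmid built on the pcDNA3.1(+) backbone, about 7.2 kb in total, that encodes an engineered soluble form of human angiotensin-converting enzyme 2 (ACE2). It is maintained in E. coli at high copy through a ColE1/pUC-type origin and selected with ampicillin via the β-lactamase gene. An f1 origin is also present. For selection in mammalian cells it carries a neomycin phosphotransferase cassette driven by the SV40 enhancer/early promoter and terminated by the SV40 polyadenylation signal, which allows G418 selection of stable transfectants.

The insert of roughly 1.9 kb was cloned between NheI and XhoI sites, both retained. It covers residues M1 to D615 of ACE2, the extracellular protease domain without the downstream regions that anchor the native protein to the membrane. Because the coding sequence starts at the native M1, the product is presumably secreted through the endogenous signal peptide. Four substitutions (H34A, L79T, N330Y and A386L) define this construct as high-affinity variant 4. Transcription is driven by the CMV immediate-early enhancer and promoter and terminated by the bovine growth hormone polyadenylation signal. A T7 promoter lies just upstream of the coding sequence. No epitope or purification tag is listed in the record. Several short annotated fragments (HIV-1 LTR, ble, lacI, bom and a partial SV40 promoter) look like backbone remnants or similarity hits from automated annotation rather than functional parts.

The plasmid comes from work on engineering human ACE2 to optimize binding to the SARS-CoV-2 spike protein. It is used to produce the soluble high-affinity ACE2 variant in mammalian cells.
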