Addgene plasmid #145151: pcDNA3-sACE2v4
Purpose: Mammalian expression plasmid for soluble ACE2 (protease domain) high affinity variant 4
Depositing lab: Erik Procko. Depositing organization: University of Illinois at Urbana-Champaign. Publication: Engineering human ACE2 to optimize binding to the spike protein of SARS coronavirus 2. Chan KK, Dorosky D, Sharma P, Abbasi SA, Dye JM, Kranz DM, Herbert AS, Procko E. Science. 2020 Sep 4;369(6508):1261-1265. doi: 10.1126/science.abc0870. Epub 2020 Aug 4. PubMed 32753553.
Backbone
  Vector backbone: pcDNA3.1(+)
  Backbone manufacturer: Invitrogen
  Backbone size w/o insert (bp): 5332
  Total vector size (bp): 7207
  Vector type: Mammalian Expression
  Selectable markers: Neomycin (select with G418)
Growth in bacteria
  Bacterial resistance: Ampicillin, 100 μg/mL
  Growth temperature: 37°C
  Growth strain: DH5alpha
  Copy number: High Copy
Gene/Insert
  Gene/Insert name: Angiotensin-converting enzyme 2 (alt names: ACE2; peptidyl-dipeptidase A)
  Species: H. sapiens (human)
  Insert size (bp): 1875
  Mutation: Extracellular, soluble protease domain (a.a. M1-D615) with mutations H34A, L79T, N330Y, A386L
  GenBank ID: NM_021804.1
  Entrez Gene: ACE2 (a.k.a. ACEH)
  Promoter: CMV
  Cloning method: Restriction Enzyme; 5′ cloning site NheI (not destroyed); 3′ cloning site XhoI (not destroyed)
  Sequencing primers: 5′ CMV-fwd; 3′ BGH-rev
Terms and licenses: Academic/Nonprofit Terms; Industry Terms: Not Available to Industry
Depositor comments: Please visit https://www.biorxiv.org/content/10.1101/2020.03.16.994236v1 for BioRxiv preprint.
How to cite: pcDNA3-sACE2v4 was a gift from Erik Procko (Addgene plasmid # 145151 ; http://n2t.net/addgene:145151 ; RRID:Addgene_145151)
