>Addgene plasmid #145151 | pcDNA3-sACE2v4 | addgene partial sequence | sequence record 288173 | T7 5'-TAATACGACTCACTATAGGG-3'
GCTCTTCCTGGCTCCTTCTCAGCCTTGTTGCTGTAACTGCTGCTCAGTCCACCATTGAGGAACAGGCCAA
GACATTTTTGGACAAGTTTAACGCCGAAGCCGAAGACCTGTTCTATCAAAGTTCACTTGCTTCTTGGAAT
TATAACACCAATATTACTGAAGAGAATGTCCAAAACATGAATAATGCTGGGGACAAATGGTCTGCCTTTT
TAAAGGAACAGTCCACAACTGCCCAAATGTATCCACTACAAGAAATTCAGAATCTCACAGTCAAGCTTCA
GCTGCAGGCTCTTCAGCAAAATGGGTCTTCAGTGCTCTCAGAAGACAAGAGCAAACGGTTGAACACAATT
CTAAATACAATGAGCACCATCTACAGTACTGGAAAAGTTTGTAACCCAGATAATCCACAAGAATGCTTAT
TACTTGAACCAGGTTTGAATGAAATAATGGCAAACAGTTTAGACTACAATGAGAGGCTCTGGGCTTGGGA
AAGCTGGAGATCTGAGGTCGGCAAGCAGCTGAGGCCATTATATGAAGAGTATGTGGTCTTGAAAAATGAG
ATGGCAAGAGCAAATCATTATGAGGACTATGGGGATTATTGGAGAGGAGACTATGAAGTAAATGGGGTAG
ATGGCTATGACTACAGCCGCGGCCAGTTGATTGAAGATGTGGAACATACCTTTGAAGAGATTAAACCATT
ATATGAACATCTTCATGCCTATGTGAGGGCAAAGTTGATGAATGCCTATCCTTCCTATATCAGTCCAATT
GGATGCCTCCCTGCTCATTTGCTTGGTGA
