>Addgene plasmid #145151 | pcDNA3-sACE2v4 | addgene partial sequence | sequence record 288174 | BGH-rev 5'-TAGAAGGCACAGTCGAGG-3'
TCGAGTTATCAGGATCCGTCTGCATATGGACTCCAGTCGGTACTCCATCCCACAAAAGAATTCTTGTTCT
GGTCTTTCAGCCAGGTAAATAAGGGCTCAAAGTAGTTGAGCAGTGGCCTTACATTCATGTTCTTTGCTCC
TACAACATTTTCCAATGCTAGGGTCCAGGGTTCTGATTTTCCAAGCCTCAGCATATTGAACAGTTTCTGT
CCAGCTTCTGTAGAGTTTGAGATGTCACATTTGTGCAGAGGGCCTTCATGTTTAGCTGCTTGACAAAGTG
CTTCTTGAAACTGGAATTGGTAAAGGGTCCTTGTGTAATATCGAATGAATGAGTAATCATTAGAAACATG
GAACAGAGATGCGGGGTCACAGTATGTTTCATCATGGGGCACAGGTTCCACCACCCCAACTATCTCTCGC
TTCATCTCCCACCACTTTTTCATCCACTGGTCTTTGGGAATTTCCCCTTTAAAGACCATCCACCTCCACT
TCTCTAACATGTAAGTAAATGGCAGAGTCCCAACAATCGTGAGTGCTTGTTTGAGCAGGAAGTTTATTTC
TGTTTCATTGTCTTCTTGAAAATCGGGTGACAGAAGACCAATGGATTTTAAATGCTTAGGTGTGGCTGCA
GAAAGTGACATGATTTCCCCAACAGCTTCATGGAATCCTTCATTAGCTCCATTTCTTAGCAGAAAAGGTT
GTGCAAGATATGCCATATCATACTGGATATGCCCCATCTCATGATGAGCTGTCAGGAAGTCGTCCATTGT
CACCTTTGTGCACATAAGAATCCTGAAGTCGCCCTTCCCCAGGTCCCAAGCTGTGGGATGGCAGACTGCT
TTCTGAACATTTCCTGGGTCCGTTAGCATGGAATATTCCCAGAATCCTTGAGTCATATT
